Addgene plasmid #200438: PC3-709-33-10_GAL4-FKBP12(F36V)
Purpose: Expresses the GAL4 DNA Binding domain linked to the FKBP12(F36V) target protein
Depositing lab: Xue Gao. Depositing organization: Rice University. Publication: Engineered PROTAC-CID Systems for Mammalian Inducible Gene Regulation. Ma D, Yuan Q, Peng F, Paredes V, Zeng H, Osikpa EC, Yang Q, Peddi A, Patel A, Liu MS, Sun Z, Gao X. J Am Chem Soc. 2023 Jan 25;145(3):1593-1606. doi: 10.1021/jacs.2c09129. Epub 2023 Jan 10. PubMed 36626587.
Backbone
  Vector backbone: Custom
  Vector type: Mammalian Expression
Growth in bacteria
  Bacterial resistance: Ampicillin, 100 μg/mL
  Growth temperature: 37°C
  Growth strain: DH5alpha
  Copy number: High Copy
Gene/Insert
  Gene/Insert name: GAL4-FKBP12(F36V)
  Species: Synthetic
  Insert size (bp): 785
  Tag / fusion protein: GAL4, FKBP12(F36V)
Terms and licenses: Academic/Nonprofit Terms; Industry Terms: Not Available to Industry
How to cite: PC3-709-33-10_GAL4-FKBP12(F36V) was a gift from Xue Gao (Addgene plasmid # 200438 ; http://n2t.net/addgene:200438 ; RRID:Addgene_200438)
