[The description below was written by a language model from this plasmid's Addgene catalogue record and pLannotate feature annotations shown in this document.]
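Description:
PC3-709-33-10_GAL4-FKBP12(F36V) is a 6.5 kb mammalian expression plasmid built on a custom backbone. It is propagated in E. coli at high copy from a ColE1/pUC-type origin and selected with ampicillin through the β-lactamase gene and its native promoter. No mammalian selection marker is annotated, so the plasmid appears suited to transient transfection. Scattered bacterial remnants (lac promoter/operator, lacZα and lacI fragments, a T7 promoter, a bom fragment) are carry-over from the parental cloning vectors rather than functional parts of the design.

The payload is a synthetic fusion of about 785 bp that joins the DNA-binding domain of the yeast GAL4 transcriptional activator to FKBP12 carrying the F36V substitution, a mutant that binds synthetic ligands which do not bind wild-type FKBP. Expression is driven by a CAG-type arrangement: the CMV immediate-early enhancer, the chicken β-actin promoter and a chimeric β-actin/β-globin intron. Transcripts are terminated by the rabbit β-globin polyadenylation signal. The short "haemoglobin" CDS fragments annotated on either side of the insert most likely reflect β-globin exon sequence belonging to this cassette. The open reading frame is flanked by attB1 and attB2 sites, with an attB4 site upstream of the promoter, which suggests assembly by multisite Gateway recombination.

According to the record, the plasmid expresses the GAL4 DNA-binding domain linked to the FKBP12(F36V) target protein, and the associated publication concerns PROTAC-based chemically induced dimerization systems for inducible gene regulation in mammalian cells. In such a system this fusion would serve as the DNA-binding half, presumably tethered to GAL4 binding sites in a reporter or target gene. The partner components and the specific inducer are not described in this record.
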