Features (pLannotate 1.2.2; 23 found; start..end, strand, type, name):
     90..142     +  misc_feature   bom (fragment): basis of mobility region from pBR322
    201..305     +  promoter       AmpR promoter: bla
    306..1166    +  CDS            AmpR: β-lactamase; bla; confers resistance to ampicillin, carbenicillin, and related antibiotics
   1337..1925    +  rep_origin     ori: high-copy-number ColE1/pMB1/pBR322/pUC origin of replication
   2064..2089    +  misc_feature   SA: splice acceptor site
   2761..2781    +  protein_bind   attB4: mutant version of attB; core recombination site for the Gateway® BP reaction BP Clonase™
   2807..2883    -  CDS            lacZα (fragment): LacZα fragment of β-galactosidase; lacZ fragment
   2886..2904    +  promoter       T7 promoter: promoter for bacteriophage T7 RNA polymerase
   2935..2951    +  misc_feature   MCS (fragment): pBluescript multiple cloning site
   3014..3317    +  enhancer       CMV enhancer: human cytomegalovirus immediate early enhancer
   3319..3594    +  promoter       chicken β-actin promoter: No description available
   3601..4614    +  intron         chimeric intron: chimera between introns from chicken β-actin and rabbit β-globin
   4612..4680    +  CDS            HBBN_AMMLE (fragment): Experimental evidence at protein level: Swiss-Prot protein existence level 1. Involved in oxygen transport from the lung to the various peripheral tissues. From Ammotragus lervia (Barbary sheep) (Antilope lervia).
   4673..4693    +  protein_bind   attB1: mutant version of attB; core recombination site for the Gateway® BP reaction BP Clonase™
   4787..5227    +  CDS            GAL4 DNA binding domain: DNA binding domain of the GAL4 transcriptional activator; Saccharomyces cerevisiae GAL4 (truncated)
   5240..5563    +  CDS            FKBP-V: F36V mutant of FK506-binding protein FKBP12 binds synthetic ligands that do not bind wild-type FKBP
   5664..5688    -  protein_bind   attB2: mutant version of attB; recombination site for the Gateway® BP reaction BP Clonase™
   5692..5772    +  CDS            HBB (fragment): HBB_PONPY - Experimental evidence at transcript level: Swiss-Prot protein existence level 2. Involved in oxygen transport from the lung to the various peripheral tissues. From Pongo pygmaeus (Bornean orangutan).
   5843..5898    +  polyA_signal   β-globin poly(A) signal: rabbit β-globin polyadenylation signal (Gil and Proudfoot, 1987)
   6283..6299    -  protein_bind   lac operator: The lac repressor binds to the lac operator to inhibit transcription in E. coli. This inhibition can be relieved by adding lactose or isopropyl-β-D-thiogalactopyranoside (IPTG). lac repressor encoded by lacI
   6307..6337    -  promoter       lac promoter: promoter for the E. coli lac operon
   6352..6373    -  protein_bind   CAP binding site: CAP binding activates transcription in the presence of cAMP. E. coli catabolite activator protein
   6386..6425    -  CDS            lacI (fragment): lac repressor; lacI; The lac repressor binds to the lac operator to inhibit transcription in E. coli. This inhibition can be relieved by adding lactose or isopropyl-β-D-thiogalactopyranoside (IPTG).
>Addgene plasmid #200438 | PC3-709-33-10_GAL4-FKBP12(F36V) | addgene full sequence | sequence record 393108 | Addgene NGS Result
CAGGGTAATTCGGTCAAGCCTTGCCTTGTTGTAGCTTAAATTTTGCTCGCGCACTACTCAGCGACCTCCA
ACACACAAGCAGGGAGCAGATACTGGCTTAACTATGCGGCATCAGAGCAGATTGTACTGAGAGTGCACCA
TAGGGGATCGGGAGATCTCCCGATCCGTCGACGTCAGGTGGCACTTTTCGGGGAAATGTGCGCGGAACCC
CTATTTGTTTATTTTTCTAAATACATTCAAATATGTATCCGCTCATGAGACAATAACCCTGATAAATGCT
TCAATAATATTGAAAAAGGAAGAGTATGAGTATTCAACATTTCCGTGTCGCCCTTATTCCCTTTTTTGCG
GCATTTTGCCTTCCTGTTTTTGCTCACCCAGAAACGCTGGTGAAAGTAAAAGATGCTGAAGATCAGTTGG
GTGCACGAGTGGGTTACATCGAACTGGATCTCAACAGCGGTAAGATCCTTGAGAGTTTTCGCCCCGAAGA
ACGTTTTCCAATGATGAGCACTTTTAAAGTTCTGCTATGTGGCGCGGTATTATCCCGTATTGACGCCGGG
CAAGAGCAACTCGGTCGCCGCATACACTATTCTCAGAATGACTTGGTTGAGTACTCACCAGTCACAGAAA
AGCATCTTACGGATGGCATGACAGTAAGAGAATTATGCAGTGCTGCCATAACCATGAGTGATAACACTGC
GGCCAACTTACTTCTGACAACGATCGGAGGACCGAAGGAGCTAACCGCTTTTTTGCACAACATGGGGGAT
CATGTAACTCGCCTTGATCGTTGGGAACCGGAGCTGAATGAAGCCATACCAAACGACGAGCGTGACACCA
CGATGCCTGTAGCAATGGCAACAACGTTGCGCAAACTATTAACTGGCGAACTACTTACTCTAGCTTCCCG
GCAACAATTAATAGACTGGATGGAGGCGGATAAAGTTGCAGGACCACTTCTGCGCTCGGCCCTTCCGGCT
GGCTGGTTTATTGCTGATAAATCTGGAGCCGGTGAGCGTGGGTCACGCGGTATCATTGCAGCACTGGGGC
CAGATGGTAAGCCCTCCCGTATCGTAGTTATCTACACGACGGGGAGTCAGGCAACTATGGATGAACGAAA
TAGACAGATCGCTGAGATAGGTGCCTCACTGATTAAGCATTGGTAACTGTCAGACCAAGTTTACTCATAT
ATACTTTAGATTGATTTAAAACTTCATTTTTAATTTAAAAGGATCTAGGTGAAGATCCTTTTTGATAATC
TCATGACCAAAATCCCTTAACGTGAGTTTTCGTTCCACTGAGCGTCAGACCCCGTAGAAAAGATCAAAGG
ATCTTCTTGAGATCCTTTTTTTCTGCGCGTAATCTGCTGCTTGCAAACAAAAAAACCACCGCTACCAGCG
GTGGTTTGTTTGCCGGATCAAGAGCTACCAACTCTTTTTCCGAAGGTAACTGGCTTCAGCAGAGCGCAGA
TACCAAATACTGTTCTTCTAGTGTAGCCGTAGTTAGGCCACCACTTCAAGAACTCTGTAGCACCGCCTAC
ATACCTCGCTCTGCTAATCCTGTTACCAGTGGCTGCTGCCAGTGGCGATAAGTCGTGTCTTACCGGGTTG
GACTCAAGACGATAGTTACCGGATAAGGCGCAGCGGTCGGGCTGAACGGGGGGTTCGTGCACACAGCCCA
GCTTGGAGCGAACGACCTACACCGAACTGAGATACCTACAGCGTGAGCTATGAGAAAGCGCCACGCTTCC
CGAAGGGAGAAAGGCGGACAGGTATCCGGTAAGCGGCAGGGTCGGAACAGGAGAGCGCACGAGGGAGCTT
CCAGGGGGAAACGCCTGGTATCTTTATAGTCCTGTCGGGTTTCGCCACCTCTGACTTGAGCGTCGATTTT
TGTGATGCTCGTCAGGGGGGCGGAGCCTATGGAAAAACGCCAGCAACGCGGCCTTTTTACGGTTCCTGGC
CTTTTGCTGGCCTTTTGCTCACATGTTCTTTATTACCCTGTTATCCCTAACCGGTTTACCGAGCTCTTAT
TGGTTTTCAAACTTCATTGACTGTGCCAAGCTTCTGACCTCTTCTCTTCCTCCCACAGGGCCTCGAGACA
ATTGCATCGATGGTACCAGTGAAAGTCTGCAATGAATTCGAGTTGGCGCGCCTGTCATTCTAAATCTCTC
TTTCAGCCTAAAGCTTTTTCCCCGTATCCCCCCAGGTGTCTGCAGGCTCAAAGAGCAGCGAGAAGCGTTC
AGAGGAAAGCGATCCCGTGCCACCTTCCCCGTGCCCGGGCTGTCCCCGCACGCTGCCGGCTCGGGGATGC
GGGGGGAGCGCCGGACCGGAGCGGAGCCCCGGGCGGCTCGCTGCTGCCCCCTAGCGGGGGAGGGACGTAA
TTACATCCCTGGGGGCTTTGGGAGGGGGCTGTCCCCGTGAGCTCCCAGGCGCGCCTGTCATTCTAAATCT
CTCTTTCAGCCTAAAGCTTTTTCCCCGTATCCCCCCAGGTGTCTGCAGGCTCAAAGAGCAGCGAGAAGCG
TTCAGAGGAAAGCGATCCCGTGCCACCTTCCCCGTGCCCGGGCTGTCCCCGCACGCTGCCGGCTCGGGGA
TGCGGGGGGAGCGCCGGACCGGAGCGGAGCCCCGGGCGGCTCGCTGCTGCCCCCTAGCGGGGGAGGGACG
TAATTACATCCCTGGGGGCTTTGGGGGGGGGCTGTCCCCGTGAGCTCCCAGGCGCGCCAACTCGGTACCG
TATCGATGTCGACGTTAACGCTAGTGATATCAACTTTGTATAGAAAAGTTGGCTCCGAATTTCTCGAGTT
AATTAAATGTGCTGCAAGGCGATTAAGTTGGGTAACGCCAGGGTTTTCCCAGTCACGACGTTGTAAAACG
ACGGCCAGTGAATTGTAATACGACTCACTATAGGGCGAATTGGAGCTAGGCCTACGTAGCGCGCGAGCTC
CACCGCGGTGGACTAGTTATTAATAGTAATCAATTACGGGGTCATTAGTTCATAGCCCATATATGGAGTT
CCGCGTTACATAACTTACGGTAAATGGCCCGCCTGGCTGACCGCCCAACGACCCCCGCCCATTGACGTCA
ATAATGACGTATGTTCCCATAGTAACGCCAATAGGGACTTTCCATTGACGTCAATGGGTGGAGTATTTAC
GGTAAACTGCCCACTTGGCAGTACATCAAGTGTATCATATGCCAAGTACGCCCCCTATTGACGTCAATGA
CGGTAAATGGCCCGCCTGGCATTATGCCCAGTACATGACCTTATGGGACTTTCCTACTTGGCAGTACATC
TACGTATTAGTCATCGCTATTACCATGGTCGAGGTGAGCCCCACGTTCTGCTTCACTCTCCCCATCTCCC
CCCCCTCCCCACCCCCAATTTTGTATTTATTTATTTTTTAATTATTTTGTGCAGCGATGGGGGCGGGGGG
GGGGGGGGCGCGCGCCAGGCGGGGSGGGGSGGGGSGRGGGGSGGGGSGGGGSGRGGSGGRGAGGKGCGGC
GGCAGCCAATCAGAGCGGCGCGCTCCGAAAGTTTCCTTTTATGGCGAGGCGGCGGCGGCGGCGGCCCTAT
AAAAAGCGAAGCGCGCGGCGGGCGGGAGTCGAGTCGCTGCGTTGCCTTCGCCCCGTGCCCCGCTCCGCCG
CCGCCTCGCGCCGCCCGCCCCGGCTCTGACTGACCGCGTTACTCCCACAGGTGAGCGGGCGGGACGGCCC
TTCTCCTCCGGGCTGTAATTAGCGCTTGGTTTAATGACGGCTTGTTTCTTTTCTGTGGCTGCGTGAAAGC
CTTGAGGGGCTCCGGGAGGGCCCTTTGTGCGGGGGGAGCGGCTCGGGGGGTGCGTGCGTGTGTGTGTGCG
TGGGGAGCGCCGCGTGCGGCTCCGCGCTGCCCGGCGGCTGTGAGCGCTGCGGGCGCGGCGCGGGGCTTTG
TGCGCTCCGCAGTGTGCGCGAGGGGAGCGCGGCCGGGGGCGGTGCCCCGCGGTGCGGGGGGGGCTGCGAG
GGGAACAAAGGCTGCGGGCGGGGTGTGTGCGTGGGGGGGTGAGCAGGGGGTGTGGGCGCGTCGGTCGGGC
TGCAACCCCCCCTGCACCCCCCTCCCCGAGTTGCTGAGCACGGCCCGGCTTCGGGTGCGGGGCTCCGTAC
GGGGCGTGGCGCGGGGCTCGCCGTGCCGGGCGGGGGGTGGCGGCAGGTGGGGGTGCCGGGCGGGGCGGGG
CCGCCTCGGGCCGGGGAGGGCTCGGGGGAGGGGCGCGGCGGCCCCCGGAGCGCCGGCGGCTGTCGAGGCG
CGGCGAGCCGCAGCCATTGCCTTTTATGGTAATCGTGCGAGAGGGCGCAGGGACTTCCTTTGTCCCAAAT
CTGTGCGGAGCCGAAATCTGGGAGGCGCCGCCGCACCCCCTCTAGCGGGCGCGGGGCGAAGCGGTGCGGC
GCCGGCAGGAAGGAAATGGGCGGGGAGGGCCTTCGTGCGTCGCCGCGCCGCCGTCCCCTTCTCCCTCTCC
AGCCTCGGGGCTGTCCGCGGGGGGACGGCTGCCTTCGGGGGGGACGGGGCAGGGCGGGGTTCGGCTTCTG
GCGTGTGACCGGCGGCTCTAGAGCCTCTGCTAACCATGTTCATGCCTTCTTCTTTTTCCTACAGCTCCTG
GGCAACGTGCTGGTTATTGTGCTGTCTCATCATTTTGGCAAAGAATTCGACCCAAGTTTGTACAAAAAAG
CAGGCTGATTACCGGAGAATTGGCGGCCGCACCGGTGCCACCATGCCAAAGAAGAAGCGGAAGGTCGGTG
GCGGCTCACCCGGGGGTGGCGGCTCAATGAAGCTACTGTCTTCTATCGAACAAGCATGCGATATTTGCCG
ACTTAAAAAGCTCAAGTGCTCCAAAGAAAAACCGAAGTGCGCCAAGTGTCTGAAGAACAACTGGGAGTGT
CGCTACTCTCCCAAAACCAAAAGGTCGCCGCTGACTAGGGCACATCTGACAGAAGTGGAATCAAGGCTAG
AAAGACTGGAACAGCTATTTCTACTGATTTTTCCTCGAGAAGACCTTGACATGATTTTGAAAATGGATTC
TTTACAGGATATAAAAGCATTGTTAACAGGATTATTTGTACAAGATAATGTGAATAAAGATGCCGTCACA
GATAGATTGGCTTCAGTGGAGACTGATATGCCTCTAACATTGAGACAGCATAGAATAAGTGCGACATCAT
CATCGGAAGAGAGTAGTAACAAAGGTCAAAGACAGTTGACTGTATCGGGTGGCGGCTCAATGGGAGTGCA
GGTGGAAACCATCTCCCCAGGAGACGGGCGCACCTTCCCCAAGCGCGGCCAGACCTGCGTGGTGCACTAC
ACCGGGATGCTTGAAGATGGAAAGAAAGTTGATTCCTCCCGGGACAGAAACAAGCCCTTTAAGTTTATGC
TAGGCAAGCAGGAGGTGATCCGAGGCTGGGAAGAAGGGGTTGCCCAGATGAGTGTGGGTCAGAGAGCCAA
ACTGACTATATCTCCAGATTATGCCTATGGTGCCACTGGGCACCCAGGCATCATCCCACCACATGCCACT
CTCGTCTTCGATGTGGAGCTTCTAAAACTGGAAACTAGTGGTGGCGGCTCAAAGCGTCCTGCTGCTACTA
AGAAAGCTGGTCAAGCTAAGAAAAAGAAATCTAGATAGTGACTCGAGACTAGATAACTGATCTACCCAGC
TTTCTTGTACAAAGTGGTACGCGTGAATTCACTCCTCAGGTGCAGGCTGCCTATCAGAAGGTGGTGGCTG
GTGTGGCCAATGCCCTGGCTCACAAATACCACTGAGATCTTTTTCCCTCTGCCAAAAATTATGGGGACAT
CATGAAGCCCCTTGAGCATCTGACTTCTGGCTAATAAAGGAAATTTATTTTCATTGCAATAGTGTGTTGG
AATTTTTTGTGTCTCTCACTCGGAAGGACATATGGGAGGGCAAATCATTTAAAACATCAGAATGAGTATT
TGGTTTAGAGTTTGGCAACATATGCCCATATGCTGGCTGCCATGAACAAAGGTTGGCTATAAAGAGGTCA
TCAGTATATGAAACAGCCCCCTGCTGTCCATTCCTTATTCCATAGAAAAGCCTTGACTTGAGGTTAGATT
TTTTTTATATTTTGTTTTGTGTTATTTTTTTCTTTAACATCCCTAAAATTTTCCTTACATGTTTTACTAG
CCAGATTTTTCCTCCTCTCCTGACTACTCCCAGTCATAGCTGTCCCTCTTCTCTTATGGAGATCCCTCGA
CCTGCAGCCCAAGCTTGGCGTAATCATGGTCATAGCTGTTTCCTGTGTGAAATTGTTATCCGCTCACAAT
TCCACACAACATACGAGCCGGAAGCATAAAGTGTAAAGCCTGGGGTGCCTAATGAGTGAGCTAACTCACA
TTAATTGCGTTGCGCTCACTGCCCGCTTTCCAGTCGGGAAACCTGTCGTGCCAGCGGATCGACAGTACTA
AGCTTGGTGCGTTTTTATGCTTGTAGTATTGTATAATGTTTTTAAGATCCTTAATTAATAGGGATAA
